>Addgene plasmid #64533 | pRG235 | depositor full sequence | sequence record 108554 | pRG235 sequence 4023 bps
GACGTCGAAAGAACGCGGCATTAGCAACATTTGCGAAGCGAACGATTTTGCGAACTGCTATTAATTAACT
CTGGCGCGCCACTATCGTCTATCAACTAATAGTTATATTATCAATATATTATCATATACGGTGTTAAGAT
GATGACATAAGTTATGAGAAGCTGTCATCGAAGTTAGAGGAAGCTGAAGTGCAAGGATTGATAATGTAAT
AGGATAATCATATGTTTCTATTATGAATTTCATTTATAAAGTTTATGTACAAATATCATAAAAAAAGAGA
ATCTTTTTAAGCAAGGATTTTCTTAACTTCTTCGGCGACAGCATCACCGACTTCGGTGGTACTGTTGGAA
CCACCTAAATCACCAGTTCTGATACCTGCATCCAAAACCTTTTTAACTGCATCTTCAATGGCCTTACCTT
CTTCAGGCAAGTTCAATGACAATTTCAACATCATTGCAGCAGACAAGATAGTGGCGATAGGGTTGACCTT
ATTCTTTGGCAAATCTGGAGCAGAACCGTGGCATGGTTCGTACAAACCAAATGCGGTGTTCTTGTCTGGC
AAAGAGGCCAAGGACGCAGATGGCAACAAACCCAAGGAACCTGGGATAACGGAGGCTTCATCGGAGATGA
TGTCACCAAACATGTTGCTGGTGATTATAATACCATTTAGGTGGGTTGGGTTCTTAACTAGGATCATGGC
GGCAGAATCAATCAATTGATGTTGAACCTTCAATGTAGGAAATTCGTTCTTGATGGTTTCCTCCACAGTT
TTTCTCCATAATCTTGAAGAGGCCAAAACATTAGCTTTATCCAAGGACCAAATAGGCAATGGTGGCTCAT
GTTGTAGGGCCATGAAAGCGGCCATTCTTGTGATTCTTTGCACTTCTGGAACGGTGTATTGTTCACTATC
CCAAGCGACACCATCACCATCGTCTTCCTTTCTCTTACCAAAGTAAATACCTCCCACTAATTCTCTGACA
ACAACGAAGTCAGTACCTTTAGCAAATTGTGGCTTGATTGGAGATAAGTCTAAAAGAGAGTCGGATGCAA
AGTTACATGGTCTTAAGTTGGCGTACAATTGAAGTTCTTTACGGATTTTTAGTAAACCTTGTTCAGGTCT
AACACTACCAGTACCCCATTTAGGACCACCCACAGCACCTAACAAAACGGCATCAGCCTTCTTGGAGGCT
TCCAGCGCCTCATCTGGAAGTGGAACACCTGTAGCATCGATAGCAGCACCACCAATTAAATGATTTTGGA
AATCGAACTTGACATTGGAACGAACATCAGAAATAGCTTTAAGAACCTTAATGGCTTCGGCTGTGATTTC
TTGACCAACGTGGTCACCTGGCAAAACGACGATCTTCTTAGGGGCAGACATTAGAATGGTATATCCTTGA
AATATATATACGATCGGATGTGCTGCAAGGCGATTAAGTTGGGTAACGCCAGGGTTTTCCCAGTCACGAC
GTTGTAAAACGACGGCCAGTGAATTGTAATACGACTCACTATAGGGCGAATTGGAGAAACAGAATAATAT
ATAAACCTGTATAATATAACCTTGAAGACTATATTTCTTTTCGCGGCCGCCTATAGGGCGAATTGGAGCT
CCACCGCGGTGGCTCTAGAACTAGTGGATCCCCCGGGCTGCAGGAATTCGATATCAAGCTTATCGATACC
GTCGACCTCGAGGGGGGGCCCGGTACCCAGCTTCGGCCGTATTTACAGATAACGATGTCGTTATTATATA
TATATATATATATTGTCACTTGTACCCAGCTTTTGTTCCCTTTAGTGAGGGTTAATTTCGAGCTTGGCGT
AATCATGGTCATAGCTGTTTCCTGTGTGAAATTGTTATCCGCTCACAACAGCTGGAAACATATAAAACGG
AATGAGGAATAATCGTAATATTAGTATGTAGAAATATAGATTCCATTTTGAGGATTCCTATATCCTTGAG
GAGAACTTCTAGTATATTCTGTATACCTAATATTATAGCCTTTATCAACAATGGCGCGCCTCTCCCTGCA
GGCATTAATGAATCGGCCAACGCGCGGGGAGAGGCGGTTTGCGTATTGGGCGCTCTTCCGCTTCCTCGCT
CACTGACTCGCTGCGCTCGGTCGTTCGGCTGCGGCGAGCGGTATCAGCTCACTCAAAGGCGGTAATACGG
TTATCCACAGAATCAGGGGATAACGCAGGAAAGAACATGTGAGCAAAAGGCCAGCAAAAGGCCAGGAACC
GTAAAAAGGCCGCGTTGCTGGCGTTTTTCCATAGGCTCCGCCCCCCTGACGAGCATCACAAAAATCGACG
CTCAAGTCAGAGGTGGCGAAACCCGACAGGACTATAAAGATACCAGGCGTTTCCCCCTGGAAGCTCCCTC
GTGCGCTCTCCTGTTCCGACCCTGCCGCTTACCGGATACCTGTCCGCCTTTCTCCCTTCGGGAAGCGTGG
CGCTTTCTCATAGCTCACGCTGTAGGTATCTCAGTTCGGTGTAGGTCGTTCGCTCCAAGCTGGGCTGTGT
GCACGAACCCCCCGTTCAGCCCGACCGCTGCGCCTTATCCGGTAACTATCGTCTTGAGTCCAACCCGGTA
AGACACGACTTATCGCCACTGGCAGCAGCCACTGGTAACAGGATTAGCAGAGCGAGGTATGTAGGCGGTG
CTACAGAGTTCTTGAAGTGGTGGCCTAACTACGGCTACACTAGAAGAACAGTATTTGGTATCTGCGCTCT
GCTGAAGCCAGTTACCTTCGGAAAAAGAGTTGGTAGCTCTTGATCCGGCAAACAAACCACCGCTGGTAGC
GGTGGTTTTTTTGTTTGCAAGCAGCAGATTACGCGCAGAAAAAAAGGATCTCAAGAAGATCCTTTGATCT
TTTGTTTAAACCTACGGGGTCTGACGCTCAGTGGAACGAAAACTCACGTTAAGGGATTTTGGTCATGAGA
TTATCAAAAAGGATCTTCACCTAGATCCTTTTAAATTAAAAATGAAGTTTTAAATCAATCTAAAGTATAT
ATGAGTAAACTTGGTCTGACAGTTACCAATGCTTAATCAGTGAGGCACCTATCTCAGCGATCTGTCTATT
TCGTTCATCCATAGTTGCCTGACTCCCCGTCGTGTAGATAACTACGATACGGGAGGGCTTACCATCTGGC
CCCAGTGCTGCAATGATACCGCGAGACCCACGCTCACCGGCTCCAGATTTATCAGCAATAAACCAGCCAG
CCGGAAGGGCCGAGCGCAGAAGTGGTCCTGCAACTTTATCCGCCTCCATCCAGTCTATTAATTGTTGCCG
GGAAGCTAGAGTAAGTAGTTCGCCAGTTAATAGTTTGCGCAACGTTGTTGCCATTGCTACAGGCATCGTG
GTGTCACGCTCGTCGTTTGGTATGGCTTCATTCAGCTCCGGTTCCCAACGATCAAGGCGAGTTACATGAT
CCCCCATGTTGTGCAAAAAAGCGGTTAGCTCCTTCGGTCCTCCGATGGTTGTCAGAAGTAAGTTGGCCGC
AGTGTTATCACTCATGGTTATGGCAGCACTGCATAATTCTCTTACTGTCATGCCATCCGTAAGATGCTTT
TCTGTGACTGGTGAGTACTCAACCAAGTCATTCTGAGAATAGTGTATGCGGCGACCGAGTTGCTCTTGCC
CGGCGTCAATACGGGATAATACCGCGCCACATAGCAGAACTTTAAAAGTGCTCATCATTGGAAAACGTTC
TTCGGGGCGAAAACTCTCAAGGATCTTACCGCTGTTGAGATCCAGTTCGATGTAACCCACTCGTGCACCC
AACTGATCTTCAGCATCTTTTACTTTCACCAGCGTTTCTGGGTGAGCAAAAACAGGAAGGCAAAATGCCG
CAAAAAAGGGAATAAGGGCGACACGGAAATGTTGAATACTCATACTCTTCCTTTTTCAATATTATTGAAG
CATTTATCAGGGTTATTGTCTCATGAGCGGATACATATTTGAATGTATTTAGAAAAATAAACAAATAGGG
GTTCCGCGCACATTTCCCCGAAAAGTGCCACCT
Features (pLannotate 1.2.2; 15 found; start..end, strand, type, name):
     80..136     +  CDS            YD340_YEAST (fragment): Protein uncertain: Swiss-Prot protein existence level 5. From Saccharomyces cerevisiae (strain ATCC 204508 / S288c) (Baker's yeast).
    137..217     -  CDS            YD34A_YEAST (fragment): Protein predicted: Swiss-Prot protein existence level 4. From Saccharomyces cerevisiae (strain ATCC 204508 / S288c) (Baker's yeast).
    287..1381    -  CDS            LEU2: 3-isopropylmalate dehydrogenase, required for leucine biosynthesis; S. cerevisiae LEU2; yeast auxotrophic marker
   1382..1410    -  promoter       LEU2 promoter (fragment): S. cerevisiae LEU2
   1416..1494    -  CDS            lacZα (fragment): LacZα fragment of β-galactosidase; lacZ fragment
   1497..1515    +  promoter       T7 promoter: promoter for bacteriophage T7 RNA polymerase
   1622..1707    +  misc_feature   MCS (fragment): pBluescript multiple cloning site
   1748..1765    -  promoter       LEU2 promoter (fragment): S. cerevisiae LEU2
   1789..1807    -  promoter       T3 promoter: promoter for bacteriophage T3 RNA polymerase
   1852..1868    -  protein_bind   lac operator: The lac repressor binds to the lac operator to inhibit transcription in E. coli. This inhibition can be relieved by adding lactose or isopropyl-β-D-thiogalactopyranoside (IPTG). lac repressor encoded by lacI
   1899..2006    +  CDS            YO192_YEAST (fragment): Experimental evidence at protein level: Swiss-Prot protein existence level 1. From Saccharomyces cerevisiae (strain ATCC 204508 / S288c) (Baker's yeast).
   2032..2083    -  CDS            lacI (fragment): lac repressor; lacI; The lac repressor binds to the lac operator to inhibit transcription in E. coli. This inhibition can be relieved by adding lactose or isopropyl-β-D-thiogalactopyranoside (IPTG).
   2266..2854    -  rep_origin     ori: high-copy-number ColE1/pMB1/pBR322/pUC origin of replication
   3033..3893    -  CDS            AmpR: β-lactamase; bla; confers resistance to ampicillin, carbenicillin, and related antibiotics
   3894..3998    -  promoter       AmpR promoter: bla
