[The description below was written by a language model from this plasmid's Addgene catalogue record and pLannotate feature annotations shown in this document.]
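Description:
pRG235 is a 4,023 bp empty-backbone shuttle vector for E. coli and Saccharomyces cerevisiae, designed for chromosomal integration rather than episomal maintenance in yeast. In bacteria it is propagated through a high-copy ColE1/pUC-type origin and selected with ampicillin via the β-lactamase gene and its native promoter. The feature table shows no yeast replication origin or centromere, consistent with an integrative design.

The yeast selectable marker is LEU2, encoding 3-isopropylmalate dehydrogenase, which complements leucine auxotrophy. According to the depositor, this is the promoter-truncated LEU2d allele, and the annotation agrees: only a roughly 30 bp fragment of the LEU2 promoter lies upstream of the coding sequence. Because such a crippled marker is poorly expressed, selection on leucine-free medium generally favours cells carrying multiple copies. This fits with the stated integration target, the Ty1 delta sequences, which are repeated many times across the yeast genome. The short fragments annotated as uncertain or predicted yeast proteins on either side of the marker and cloning region probably correspond to this delta-derived homology, although the annotation does not label them as such.

Cargo is inserted by restriction cloning into a pBluescript-derived multiple cloning site flanked by T7 and T3 promoters, which also serve as sequencing primer sites. Remnants of lacZα, the lac operator and lacI are present only as fragments. No yeast promoter, terminator or insert is supplied, so users must provide a complete expression cassette. The vector belongs to a series built for precise genetic engineering of S. cerevisiae, and this member suits multicopy genomic integration.
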