Addgene plasmid #64533: pRG235
Purpose: (Empty Backbone) Integrative E. coli/S. cerevisiae shuttle vector
Depositing lab: Joerg Stelling. Depositing organization: ETH Zurich (Swiss Federal Institute of Technology). Publication: A shuttle vector series for precise genetic engineering of Saccharomyces cerevisiae. Gnugge R, Liphardt T, Rudolf F. Yeast. 2015 Dec 9. doi: 10.1002/yea.3144. PubMed 26647923.
Backbone
  Vector backbone: pRG235
  Backbone manufacturer: Robert Gnuegge
  Backbone size (bp): 4023
  Vector type: Yeast Expression
  Selectable markers: LEU2
Growth in bacteria
  Bacterial resistance: Ampicillin, 100 μg/mL
  Growth temperature: 37°C
  Growth strain: DH5alpha
  Copy number: High Copy
Gene/Insert
  Cloning method: Restriction Enzyme
  Sequencing primers: 5′ T7; 3′ T3
Terms and licenses: Academic/Nonprofit Terms; Industry Terms: Not Available to Industry
Depositor comments: Promoter-truncated LEU2d marker gene. Integrates at Ty1 delta sites.
How to cite: pRG235 was a gift from Joerg Stelling (Addgene plasmid # 64533 ; http://n2t.net/addgene:64533 ; RRID:Addgene_64533)
