>Addgene plasmid #64533 | pRG235 | addgene partial sequence | sequence record 111476 | DK060425_1 5'-TCCTTAAACCTGTCTTGTAA-3'
GTCGAAAGAACGCGGCATTAGCAACATTTGCGAAGCGAACGATTTTGCGAACTGCTATTAATTAACTCTG
GCGCGCCACTATCGTCTATCAACTAATAGTTATATTATCAATATATTATCATATACGGTGTTAAGATGAT
GACATAAGTTATGAGAAGCTGTCATCGAAGTTAGAGGAAGCTGAAGTGCAAGGATTGATAATGTAATAGG
ATAATCATATGTTTCTATTATGAATTTCATTTATAAAGTTTATGTACAAATATCATAAAAAAAGAGAATC
TTTTTAAGCAAGGATTTTCTTAACTTCTTCGGCGACAGCATCACCGACTTCGGTGGTACTGTTGGAACCA
CCTAAATCACCAGTTCTGATACCTGCATCCAAAACCTTTTTAACTGCATCTTCAATGGCCTTACCTTCTT
CAGGCAAGTTCAATGACAATTTCAACATCATTGCAGCAGACAAGATAGTGGCGATAGGGTTGACCTTATT
CTTTGGCAAATCTGGAGCAGAACCGTGGCATGGTTCGTACAAACCAAATGCGGTGTTCTTGTCTGGCAAA
GAGGCCAAGGACGCAGATGGCAACAAACCCAAGGAACCTGGGATAACGGAGGCTTCATCGGAGATGATGT
CACCAAACATGTTGCTGGTGATTATAATACCATTTAGGTGGGTTGGGTTCTTAACTAGGATCATGGCGGC
AGAATCAATCAATTGATGTTGAACCTTCAATGTAGGAAATTCGTTCTTGATGGTTTCCTCCACAGTTTTT
CTCCATAATCTTGAAGAGGCCAAAACATTAGCTTTATCCAAGGACCAAATAGGCAATGGTGGCTCATGTT
GTAGGGCCATGAAAGCGGCCATTCTTGTGATTCTTTGCACTTCTGGAACGGTGTATTGTTCACTATCCCA
AGCGACACCATCACCATCGTCTTCCTTTCTCTTACCAAAGTAAATACCTCCCACTAATTCTCTGACAACA
ACGAAGTCAGTACCTTTAGCAAATTGTGGCTTGATTGGAGATAAGTCTAAAAGAGAGTCGGATGCAA
