>Addgene plasmid #64533 | pRG235 | addgene partial sequence | sequence record 111478 | M13pUC-Rev 5'-AGCGGATAACAATTTCACACAGG-3'
GACCATGATTACGCCAAGCTCGAAATTAACCCTCACTAAAGGGAACAAAAGCTGGGTACAAGTGACAATA
TATATATATATATATAATAACGACATCGTTATCTGTAAATACGGCCGAAGCTGGGTACCGGGCCCCCCCT
CGAGGTCGACGGTATCGATAAGCTTGATATCGAATTCCTGCAGCCCGGGGGATCCACTAGTTCTAGAGCC
ACCGCGGTGGAGCTCCAATTCGCCCTATAGGCGGCCGCGAAAAGAAATATAGTCTTCAAGGTTATATTAT
ACAGGTTTATATATTATTCTGTTTCTCCAATTCGCCCTATAGTGAGTCGTATTACAATTCACTGGCCGTC
GTTTTACAACGTCGTGACTGGGAAAACCCTGGCGTTACCCAACTTAATCGCCTTGCAGCACATCCGATCG
TATATATATTTCAAGGATATACCATTCTAATGTCTGCCCCTAAGAAGATCGTCGTTTTGCCAGGTGACCA
CGTTGGTCAAGAAATCACAGCCGAAGCCATTAAGGTTCTTAAAGCTATTTCTGATGTTCGTTCCAATGTC
AAGTTCGATTTCCAAAATCATTTAATTGGTGGTGCTGCTATCGATGCTACAGGTGTTCCACTTCCAGATG
AGGCGCTGGAAGCCTCCAAGAAGGCTGATGCCGTTTTGTTAGGTGCTGTGGGTGGTCCTAAATGGGGTAC
TGGTAGTGTTAGACCTGAACAAGGTTTACTAAAAATCCGTAAAGAACTTCAATTGTACGCCAACTTAAGA
CCATGTAACTTTGCATCCGACTCTCTTTTAGACTTATCTCCAATCAAGCCACAATTTGCTAAAGGTACTG
ACTTCGTTGTTGTCAGAGAATTAGTGGGAGGTATTTACTTTGGTAAGAGAAAGGAAGACGATGGTGATGG
TGTCGCTTGGGATAGTGAACAATACACCGTTCCAGAAGTGCAAAGAATCACAAGAATGGCCGCTTTCATG
GCCCTACAACATGAGCCACCATTGCCTATTTGGTCCTTGGATAAAGCTAATGTTTTGGCCTCTTCAAGAT
TATGGAGAAAA
